>Addgene plasmid #25480 | SULT4A1 | depositor partial sequence | sequence record 11884 | Author sequence
ATGGCGGAGAGCGAGGCCGAGACCCCCAGCACCCCGGGGGAGTTCGAGAGCAAGTACTTCGAGTTCCATG
GCGTGCGGCTGCCGCCCTTCTGCCGCGGGAAGATGGAGGAGATCGCCAACTTCCCGGTGCGGCCCAGCGA
CGTGTGGATCGTCACCTACCCCAAGTCCGGCACCAGCTTGCTGCAGGAGGTGGTCTACTTGGTGAGCCAG
GGCGCTGACCCCGATGAGATCGGCTTGATGAACATCGACGAGCAGCTCCCGGTCCTGGAGTACCCACAGC
CGGGCCTGGACATCATCAAGGAACTGACCTCTCCCCGCCTCATCAAGAGCCACCTGCCCTACCGCTTTCT
GCCCTCTGACCTCCACAATGGAGACTCAAAGGTCATCTATATGGCTCGCAACCCCAAGGATCTGGTGGTG
TCTTATTATCAGTTCCACCGCTCTCTGCGGACCATGAGCTACCGAGGCACCTTTCAAGAATTCTGCCGGA
GGTTTATGAATGATAAGCTGGGCTACGGCTCCTGGTTTGAGCACGTGCAGGAGTTCTGGGAGCACCGCAT
GGACTCGAACGTGCTTTTTCTCAAGTATGAAGACATGCATCGGGACCTGGTGACGATGGTGGAGCAGCTG
GCCAGATTCCTGGGGGTGTCCTGTGACAAGGCCCAGCTGGAAGCCCTGACGGAGCACTGCCACCAGCTGG
TGGACCAGTGCTGCAACGCTGAGGCCCTGCCCGTGGGCCGGGGAAGAGTTGGGCTGTGGAAGGACATCTT
CACCGTCTCCATGAATGAGAAGTTTGACTTGGTGTATAAACAGAAGATGGGAAAGTGTGACCTCACGTTT
GACTTTTATTTA
