>Addgene plasmid #25480 | SULT4A1 | addgene partial sequence | sequence record 31460 | 25480 with T7
ATTCCCTCTGAATATTTTGTTTACTTTAAGAAGGAGATATACCATGGGCAGCAGCCATCATCATCATCAT
CACAGCAGCGGCCTGGTTCCGCGTGGTAGTATGGCGGAGAGCGAGGCCGAGACCCCCAGCACCCCGGGGG
AGTTCGAGAGCAAGTACTTCGAGTTCCATGGCGTGCGGCTGCCGCCCTTCTGCCGCGGGAAGATGGAGGA
GATCGCCAACTTCCCGGTGCGGCCCAGCGACGTGTGGATCGTCACCTACCCCAAGTCCGGCACCAGCTTG
CTGCAGGAGGTGGTCTACTTGGTGAGCCAGGGCGCTGACCCCGATGAGATCGGCTTGATGAACATCGACG
AGCAGCTCCCGGTCCTGGAGTACCCACAGCCGGGCCTGGACATCATCAAGGAACTGACCTCTCCCCGCCT
CATCAAGAGCCACCTGCCCTACCGCTTTCTGCCCTCTGACCTCCACAATGGAGACTCAAAGGTCATCTAT
ATGGCTCGCAACCCCAAGGATCTGGTGGTGTCTTATTATCAGTTCCACCGCTCTCTGCGGACCATGAGCT
ACCGAGGCACCTTTCAAGAATTCTGCCGGAGGTTTATGAATGATAAGCTGGGCTACGGCTCCTGGTTTGA
GCACGTGCAGGAGTTCTGGGAGCACCGCATGGACTCGAACGTGCTTTTTCTCAAGTATGAAGACATGCAT
CGGGACCTGGTGACGATGGTGGAGCAGCTGGCCAGATTCCTGGGGGTGTCCTGTGACAAGGCCCAGCTGG
AAGCCCTGACGGAGCACTGCCACCAGCTGGTGGACCAGTGCTGCAACGCTGA
