[The description below was written by a language model from this plasmid's Addgene catalogue record.]
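Description:
SULT4A1 is a bacterial expression plasmid built on the pET28a-LIC backbone, a ligation-independent-cloning derivative of pET28a from a structural genomics programme. The empty backbone is recorded as 7328 bp. The plasmid is selected with kanamycin and is listed as low copy, with a standard cloning strain of E. coli recorded for propagation. No feature table accompanies the entry, so the origin of replication and promoter are not explicitly stated. However, the listed sequencing primers (T7 forward and T7 terminator) fit the usual pET arrangement, in which the insert lies between a T7 promoter and a T7 terminator and is transcribed by T7 RNA polymerase in a suitable expression host.

The insert is an 852 bp fragment of human SULT4A1, which encodes cytosolic sulfotransferase family 4A member 1, also known as the brain sulfotransferase-like protein. It carries an N-terminal His tag that allows purification of the recombinant protein by immobilised metal affinity chromatography. The stated purpose is bacterial expression for structure determination, and the record cautions that the insert may not be the full open reading frame, since constructs of this type are often trimmed to a well-behaved, crystallisable region. The exact residue boundaries are not given. The depositor comments link the construct to a deposited crystal structure of the protein. The cloning method is recorded as restriction enzyme, despite the LIC-type backbone. The construct is typically used to produce His-tagged SULT4A1 in E. coli for crystallography or for related biochemical and biophysical studies.
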