Addgene plasmid #25480: SULT4A1
Purpose: Bacterial expression for structure determination; may not be full ORF
Depositing lab: Cheryl Arrowsmith. Depositing organization: University of Toronto.
Backbone
  Vector backbone: pET28a-LIC
  Backbone manufacturer: SGC
  Backbone size w/o insert (bp): 7328
  Vector type: Bacterial Expression
Growth in bacteria
  Bacterial resistance: Kanamycin, 50 μg/mL
  Growth temperature: 37°C
  Growth strain: DH5alpha
  Copy number: Low Copy
Gene/Insert
  Gene/Insert name: SULT4A1 (alt names: PDB: 1ZD1; Cytosolic Sulfotransferase Sub-Family 4A Member 1; SULT4A1)
  Species: H. sapiens (human)
  Insert size (bp): 852
  Entrez Gene: SULT4A1 (a.k.a. NST, BRSTL1, SULTX3, BR-STL-1, MGC40032, DJ388M5.3, hBR-STL-1)
  Tag / fusion protein: His (N terminal on insert)
  Cloning method: Restriction Enzyme
  Sequencing primers: 5′ T7; 3′ T7-term
Terms and licenses: Academic/Nonprofit Terms; Industry Terms: Not Available to Industry
Depositor comments: PDB: 1ZD1 http://www.thesgc.org/structures/1ZD1/
How to cite: SULT4A1 was a gift from Cheryl Arrowsmith (Addgene plasmid # 25480 ; http://n2t.net/addgene:25480 ; RRID:Addgene_25480)
